Addgene plasmid #70451: R777-E167 Hs.PIK3CD
Purpose: Gateway ORF clone of human PIK3CD [NM_005026.3] with stop codon (for native or N-terminal fusions)
Depositing lab: Dominic Esposito. Depositing organization: National Cancer Institute (NCI).
Backbone
  Vector backbone: pDonor-255
  Backbone size w/o insert (bp): 2693
  Vector type: Gateway Entry Clone
Growth in bacteria
  Bacterial resistance: Spectinomycin, 50 μg/mL
  Growth temperature: 37°C
  Growth strain: DH10B
  Copy number: High Copy
Gene/Insert
  Gene/Insert name: PIK3CD (alt name: NM_005026.3)
  Species: H. sapiens (human)
  Insert size (bp): 3135
  Entrez Gene: PIK3CD (a.k.a. APDS, IMD14, IMD14A, IMD14B, P110DELTA, PI3K, ROCHIS, p110D)
  Cloning method: Gateway Cloning
  Sequencing primers: 5′ M13F 23-mer (5'-CCCAGTCACGACGTTGTAAAACG); 3′ attLR 23-mer (5'-TAACATCAGAGATTTTGAGACAC)
Terms and licenses: Academic/Nonprofit Terms; Industry Terms: Not Available to Industry
How to cite: R777-E167 Hs.PIK3CD was a gift from Dominic Esposito (Addgene plasmid # 70451 ; http://n2t.net/addgene:70451 ; RRID:Addgene_70451)
