[The description below was written by a language model from this plasmid's Addgene catalogue record and pLannotate feature annotations shown in this document.]
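Description:
R777-E167 Hs.PIK3CD is a Gateway entry clone built on the pDonor-255 backbone, carrying the human PIK3CD open reading frame (reference transcript NM_005026.3). It is a bacterial propagation plasmid rather than an expression vector: the 5.8 kb construct replicates from a high-copy ColE1/pUC-type origin and is selected with spectinomycin through an aadA (SmR) aminoglycoside adenylyltransferase gene. This gene lies downstream of a fragment of a class 1 integron Pc promoter and a short gentamicin-resistance gene remnant. Small lacZα and lacI fragments are also annotated as backbone remnants, and rrnB T1 and T2 terminators lie upstream of the cloning region, where they would help insulate the insert from read-through transcription.

The roughly 3.1 kb insert encodes p110δ, the catalytic subunit of class I phosphoinositide 3-kinase, which converts PtdIns(4,5)P2 to PIP3 and thereby recruits PH-domain proteins such as AKT1 and PDPK1 to the membrane. The ORF is flanked by two attL recombination sites. The automated annotation labels the upstream site as attL3 and the downstream one as a partial attL2; that labelling comes from the annotation tool, and the catalogue entry does not specify the att site variants. No promoter for the insert is present, as expected for an entry clone. An LR Clonase reaction transfers the ORF into a destination vector that supplies the promoter, tags and host-specific elements. Because the clone retains its native stop codon, it suits untagged expression or N-terminal fusions but not C-terminal tagging.
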