Features (pLannotate 1.2.2; 11 found; start..end, strand, type, name):
     18..54      -  CDS            lacZα (fragment): LacZα fragment of β-galactosidase; lacZ fragment
     85..180     +  protein_bind   attL3: mutant version of attL; recombination site for the Gateway® LR reaction LR Clonase™
    186..3317    +  CDS            PIK3CD: PK3CD_HUMAN - Experimental evidence at protein level: Swiss-Prot protein existence level 1. Phosphoinositide-3-kinase (PI3K) phosphorylates phosphatidylinositol (PI) and its phosphorylated derivatives at position 3 of the inositol ring to produce 3-phosphoinositides (PubMed:9235916). Uses ATP and PtdIns(4,5)P2 (phosphatidylinositol 4,5- bisphosphate) to generate phosphatidylinositol 3,4,5-trisphosphate (PIP3) (PubMed:15135396). PIP3 plays a key role by recruiting PH domain-containing proteins to the membrane, including AKT1 and PDPK1, activating signaling cascades involved in cell growth, surv
   3325..3418    -  protein_bind   attL2 (fragment): mutant version of attL; recombination site for the Gateway® LR reaction LR Clonase™
   3533..3556    +  promoter       Pc promoter (fragment): intI1 (promoter lies within the coding sequence); class 1 integron promoter
   3732..3788    +  CDS            GmR (fragment): gentamycin acetyltransferase; aacC1; confers resistance to gentamycin
   3795..4586    +  CDS            SmR: aminoglycoside adenylyltransferase (Murphy, 1985); aadA; confers resistance to spectinomycin and streptomycin
   4679..5267    +  rep_origin     ori: high-copy-number ColE1/pMB1/pBR322/pUC origin of replication
   5450..5542    +  CDS            lacI (fragment): lac repressor; lacI; The lac repressor binds to the lac operator to inhibit transcription in E. coli. This inhibition can be relieved by adding lactose or isopropyl-β-D-thiogalactopyranoside (IPTG).
   5597..5624    -  terminator     rrnB T2 terminator: transcription terminator T2 from the E. coli rrnB gene
   5756..5799    +  terminator     rrnB T1 terminator: Escherichia coli rrnB; transcription terminator T1 from the E. coli rrnB gene
>Addgene plasmid #70451 | R777-E167 Hs.PIK3CD | depositor full sequence | sequence record 125900 | Full Sequence
TTAACGCTAGCATGGATGTTTTCCCAGTCACGACGTTGTAAAACGACGGCCAGTCTTAAAATTCGAGCTC
GGTCCGAGGATCCGAAATAATGATTTTATTTTGACTGATAGTGACCTGTTCGTTGCAACAAATTGATAAG
CAATGCTTTTTTATAATGCCAACTTTGTACAAAAAAGTTGGCACCATGCCCCCTGGGGTGGACTGCCCCA
TGGAATTCTGGACCAAGGAGGAGAATCAGAGCGTTGTGGTTGACTTCCTGCTGCCCACAGGGGTCTACCT
GAACTTCCCTGTGTCCCGCAATGCCAACCTCAGCACCATCAAGCAGCTGCTGTGGCACCGCGCCCAGTAT
GAGCCGCTCTTCCACATGCTCAGTGGCCCCGAGGCCTATGTGTTCACCTGCATCAACCAGACAGCGGAGC
AGCAAGAGCTGGAGGACGAGCAACGGCGTCTGTGTGACGTGCAGCCCTTCCTGCCCGTCCTGCGCCTGGT
GGCCCGTGAGGGCGACCGCGTGAAGAAGCTCATCAACTCACAGATCAGCCTCCTCATCGGCAAAGGCCTC
CACGAGTTTGACTCCTTGTGCGACCCAGAAGTGAACGACTTTCGCGCCAAGATGTGCCAATTCTGCGAGG
AGGCGGCCGCCCGCCGGCAGCAGCTGGGCTGGGAGGCCTGGCTGCAGTACAGTTTCCCCCTGCAGCTGGA
GCCCTCGGCTCAAACCTGGGGGCCTGGTACCCTGCGGCTCCCGAACCGGGCCCTTCTGGTCAACGTTAAG
TTTGAGGGCAGCGAGGAGAGCTTCACCTTCCAGGTGTCCACCAAGGACGTGCCGCTGGCGCTGATGGCCT
GTGCCCTGCGGAAGAAGGCCACAGTGTTCCGGCAGCCGCTGGTGGAGCAGCCGGAAGACTACACGCTGCA
GGTGAACGGCAGGCATGAGTACCTGTATGGCAGCTACCCGCTCTGCCAGTTCCAGTACATCTGCAGCTGC
CTGCACAGTGGGTTGACCCCTCACCTGACCATGGTCCATTCCTCCTCCATCCTCGCCATGCGGGATGAGC
AGAGCAACCCTGCCCCCCAGGTCCAGAAACCGCGTGCCAAACCACCTCCCATTCCTGCGAAGAAGCCTTC
CTCTGTGTCCCTGTGGTCCCTGGAGCAGCCGTTCCGCATCGAGCTCATCCAGGGCAGCAAAGTGAACGCC
GACGAGCGGATGAAGCTGGTGGTGCAGGCCGGGCTTTTCCACGGCAACGAGATGCTGTGCAAGACGGTGT
CCAGCTCGGAGGTGAGCGTGTGCTCGGAGCCCGTGTGGAAGCAGCGGCTGGAGTTCGACATCAACATCTG
CGACCTGCCCCGCATGGCCCGTCTCTGCTTTGCGCTGTACGCCGTGATCGAGAAAGCCAAGAAGGCTCGC
TCCACCAAGAAGAAGTCCAAGAAGGCGGACTGCCCCATTGCCTGGGCCAACCTCATGCTGTTTGACTACA
AGGACCAGCTTAAGACCGGGGAACGCTGCCTCTACATGTGGCCCTCCGTCCCAGATGAGAAGGGCGAGCT
GCTGAACCCCACGGGCACTGTGCGCAGTAACCCCAACACGGATAGCGCCGCTGCCCTGCTCATCTGCCTG
CCCGAGGTGGCCCCGCACCCCGTGTACTACCCCGCCCTGGAGAAGATCTTGGAGCTGGGGCGACACAGCG
AGTGTGTGCATGTCACCGAGGAGGAGCAGCTGCAGCTGCGGGAAATCCTGGAGCGGCGGGGGTCTGGGGA
GCTGTATGAGCACGAGAAGGACCTGGTGTGGAAGCTGCGGCATGAAGTCCAGGAGCACTTCCCGGAGGCG
CTAGCCCGGCTGCTGCTGGTCACCAAGTGGAACAAGCATGAGGATGTGGCCCAGATGCTCTACCTGCTGT
GCTCCTGGCCGGAGCTGCCCGTCCTGAGCGCCCTGGAGCTGCTAGACTTCAGCTTCCCCGATTGCCACGT
AGGCTCCTTCGCCATCAAGTCGCTGCGGAAACTGACGGACGATGAGCTGTTCCAGTACCTGCTGCAGCTG
GTGCAGGTGCTCAAGTACGAGTCCTACCTGGACTGCGAGCTGACCAAATTCCTGCTGGACCGGGCCCTGG
CCAACCGCAAGATCGGCCACTTCCTTTTCTGGCACCTCCGCTCCGAGATGCACGTGCCGTCGGTGGCCCT
GCGCTTCGGCCTCATCCTGGAGGCCTACTGCAGGGGCAGCACCCACCACATGAAGGTGCTGATGAAGCAG
GGGGAAGCACTGAGCAAACTGAAGGCCCTGAATGACTTCGTCAAGCTGAGCTCTCAGAAGACCCCCAAGC
CCCAGACCAAGGAGCTGATGCACTTGTGCATGCGGCAGGAGGCCTACCTAGAGGCCCTCTCCCACCTGCA
GTCCCCACTCGACCCCAGCACCCTGCTGGCTGAAGTCTGCGTGGAGCAGTGCACCTTCATGGACTCCAAG
ATGAAGCCCCTGTGGATCATGTACAGCAACGAGGAGGCAGGCAGCGGCGGCAGCGTGGGCATCATCTTTA
AGAACGGGGATGACCTCCGGCAGGACATGCTGACCCTGCAGATGATCCAGCTCATGGACGTCCTGTGGAA
GCAGGAGGGGCTGGACCTGAGGATGACCCCCTATGGCTGCCTCCCCACCGGGGACCGCACAGGCCTCATT
GAGGTGGTACTCCGTTCAGACACCATCGCCAACATCCAACTCAACAAGAGCAACATGGCAGCCACAGCCG
CCTTCAACAAGGATGCCCTGCTCAACTGGCTGAAGTCCAAGAACCCGGGGGAGGCCCTGGATCGAGCCAT
TGAGGAGTTCACCCTCTCCTGTGCTGGCTATTGTGTGGCCACATATGTGCTGGGCATTGGCGATCGGCAC
AGCGACAACATCATGATCCGAGAGAGTGGGCAGCTGTTCCACATTGATTTTGGCCACTTTCTGGGGAATT
TCAAGACCAAGTTTGGAATCAACCGCGAGCGTGTCCCATTCATCCTCACCTACGACTTTGTCCATGTGAT
TCAGCAGGGGAAGACTAATAATAGTGAGAAATTTGAACGGTTCCGGGGCTACTGTGAAAGGGCCTACACC
ATCCTGCGGCGCCACGGGCTTCTCTTCCTCCACCTCTTTGCCCTGATGCGGGCGGCAGGCCTGCCTGAGC
TCAGCTGCTCCAAAGACATCCAGTATCTCAAGGACTCCCTGGCACTGGGGAAAACAGAGGAGGAGGCACT
GAAGCACTTCCGAGTGAAGTTTAACGAAGCCCTCCGTGAGAGCTGGAAAACCAAAGTGAACTGGCTGGCC
CACAACGTGTCCAAAGACAACAGGCAGTAATCAACTTTCTTGTACAAAGTTGGCATTATAGGAAAGCATT
GCTTATCAATTTGTTGCAACGAACAGGTCACTATCAGTCAAAATAAAATCATTATTTGCATGCAAGCTTA
GATCCTCTAGACCAGCCAGGACAGAAATGCCTCGACTTCGCTGCTACCCAAGGTTGCCGGGTGACGCACA
CCGTGGAAACGGATGAAGGCACGAACCCAGTGGACATAAGCCTGTTCGGTTCGTAAGCTGTAATGCAAGT
AGCGTATGCGCTCACGCAACTGGTCCAGAACCTTGACCGAACGCAGCGGTGGTAACGGCGCAGTGGCGGT
TTTCATGGCTTGTTATGACTGTTTTTTTGGGGTACAGTCTATGCCTCGGGCATCCAAGCAGCAAGCGCGT
TACGCCGTGGGTCGATGTTTGATGTTATGGAGCAGCAACGATGTTACGCAGCAGGGCAGTCGCCCTAAAA
CAAAGTTAAACATTATGAGGGAAGCGGTGATCGCCGAAGTATCGACTCAACTATCAGAGGTAGTTGGCGT
CATCGAGCGCCATCTCGAACCGACGTTGCTGGCCGTACATTTGTACGGCTCCGCAGTGGATGGCGGCCTG
AAGCCACACAGTGATATTGATTTGCTGGTTACGGTGACCGTAAGGCTTGATGAAACAACGCGGCGAGCTT
TGATCAACGACCTTTTGGAAACTTCGGCTTCCCCTGGAGAGAGCGAGATTCTCCGCGCTGTAGAAGTCAC
CATTGTTGTGCACGACGACATCATTCCGTGGCGTTATCCAGCTAAGCGCGAACTGCAATTTGGAGAATGG
CAGCGCAATGACATTCTTGCAGGTATCTTCGAGCCAGCCACGATCGACATTGATCTGGCTATCTTGCTGA
CAAAAGCAAGAGAACATAGCGTTGCCTTGGTAGGTCCAGCGGCGGAGGAACTCTTTGATCCGGTTCCTGA
ACAGGATCTATTTGAGGCGCTAAATGAAACCTTAACGCTATGGAACTCGCCGCCCGACTGGGCTGGCGAT
GAGCGAAATGTAGTGCTTACGTTGTCCCGCATTTGGTACAGCGCAGTAACCGGCAAAATCGCGCCGAAGG
ATGTCGCTGCCGACTGGGCAATGGAGCGCCTGCCGGCCCAGTATCAGCCCGTCATACTTGAAGCTAGACA
GGCTTATCTTGGACAAGAAGAAGATCGCTTGGCCTCGCGCGCAGATCAGTTGGAAGAATTTGTCCACTAC
GTGAAAGGCGAGATCACCAAGGTAGTCGGCAAATAACCCTCGAGCCACCCATGACCAAAATCCCTTAACG
TGAGTTACGCGTCGTTCCACTGAGCGTCAGACCCCGTAGAAAAGATCAAAGGATCTTCTTGAGATCCTTT
TTTTCTGCGCGTAATCTGCTGCTTGCAAACAAAAAAACCACCGCTACCAGCGGTGGTTTGTTTGCCGGAT
CAAGAGCTACCAACTCTTTTTCCGAAGGTAACTGGCTTCAGCAGAGCGCAGATACCAAATACTGTCCTTC
TAGTGTAGCCGTAGTTAGGCCACCACTTCAAGAACTCTGTAGCACCGCCTACATACCTCGCTCTGCTAAT
CCTGTTACCAGTGGCTGCTGCCAGTGGCGATAAGTCGTGTCTTACCGGGTTGGACTCAAGACGATAGTTA
CCGGATAAGGCGCAGCGGTCGGGCTGAACGGGGGGTTCGTGCACACAGCCCAGCTTGGAGCGAACGACCT
ACACCGAACTGAGATACCTACAGCGTGAGCATTGAGAAAGCGCCACGCTTCCCGAAGGGAGAAAGGCGGA
CAGGTATCCGGTAAGCGGCAGGGTCGGAACAGGAGAGCGCACGAGGGAGCTTCCAGGGGGAAACGCCTGG
TATCTTTATAGTCCTGTCGGGTTTCGCCACCTCTGACTTGAGCGTCGATTTTTGTGATGCTCGTCAGGGG
GGCGGAGCCTATGGAAAAACGCCAGCAACGCGGCCTTTTTACGGTTCCTGGCCTTTTGCTGGCCTTTTGC
TCACATGTTCTTTCCTGCGTTATCCCCTGATTCTGTGGATAACCGTATTACCGCCTTTGAGTGAGCTGAT
ACCGCTCGCCGCAGCCGAACGACCGAGCGCAGCGAGTCAGTGAGCGAGGAAGCGGAAGAGCGCCCAATAC
GCAAACCGCCTCTCCCCGCGCGTTGGCCGATTCATTAATGCAGCTGGCACGACAGGTTTCCCGACTGGAA
AGCGGGCAGTGAGCGCAACGCAATTAATACGCGTACCGCTAGCCAGGAAGAGTTTGTAGAAACGCAAAAA
GGCCATCCGTCAGGATGGCCTTCTGCTTAGTTTGATGCCTGGCAGTTTATGGCGGGCGTCCTGCCCGCCA
CCCTCCGGGCCGTTGCTTCACAACGTTCAAATCCGCTCCCGGCGGATTTGTCCTACTCAGGAGAGCGTTC
ACCGACAAACAACAGATAAAACGAAAGGCCCAGTCTTCCGACTGAGCCTTTCGTTTTATTTGATGCCTGG
CAGTTCCCTACTCTCGCG
