>Addgene plasmid #70451 | R777-E167 Hs.PIK3CD | addgene partial sequence | sequence record 132206 | pCR8_R1 5'-cgaaccgaacaggcttatgt-3'
GGTGTGCGTCACCCGGCAACCTTGGGTAGCAGCGAAGTCGAGGCATTTCTGTCCTGGCTGGTCTAGAGGA
TCTAAGCTTGCATGCAAATAATGATTTTATTTTGACTGATAGTGACCTGTTCGTTGCAACAAATTGATAA
GCAATGCTTTCCTATAATGCCAACTTTGTACAAGAAAGTTGATTACTGCCTGTTGTCTTTGGACACGTTG
TGGGCCAGCCAGTTCACTTTGGTTTTCCAGCTCTCACGGAGGGCTTCGTTAAACTTCACTCGGAAGTGCT
TCAGTGCCTCCTCCTCTGTTTTCCCCAGTGCCAGGGAGTCCTTGAGATACTGGATGTCTTTGGAGCAGCT
GAGCTCAGGCAGGCCTGCCGCCCGCATCAGGGCAAAGAGGTGGAGGAAGAGAAGCCCGTGGCGCCGCAGG
ATGGTGTAGGCCCTTTCACAGTAGCCCCGGAACCGTTCAAATTTCTCACTATTATTAGTCTTCCCCTGCT
GAATCACATGGACAAAGTCGTAGGTGAGGATGAATGGGACACGCTCGCGGTTGATTCCAAACTTGGTCTT
GAAATTCCCCAGAAAGTGGCCAAAATCAATGTGGAACAGCTGCCCACTCTCTCGGATCATGATGTTGTCG
CTGTGCCGATCGCCAATGCCCAGCACATATGTGGCCACACAATAGCCAGCACAGGAGAGGGTGAACTCCT
CAATGGCTCGATCCAGGGCCTCCCCCGGGTTCTTGGACTTCAGCCAGTTGAGCAGGGCATCCTTGTTGAA
GGCGGCTGTGGCTGCCATGTTGCTCTTGTTGAGTTGGATGTTGGCGATGGTGTCTGAACGGAGTACCACC
TCAATGAGGCCTGTGCGGTCCCCGGTGGGGAGGCAGCCATAGGGGGTCATCCTCAGGTCCAGCCCCTCCT
GCTTCCACAGGACGTCCATGAGCTGGATCATCTGCAGGGTCAGCATGTCCTGCCGGAGGTCATCCCCGTT
CTTAAAGATGATGCCCACGCTGCCGCCGCTGCCTGCCTCCTCGTTGCTGTAC
